>Addgene plasmid #56563 | mCitrine-Mito-7 | depositor partial sequence | sequence record 87452 | insert sequence
ACTTTCCAAAATGTCGTAACAACTCCGCCCCATTGACGCAAATGGGCGGTAGGCGTGTACGGTGGGAGGT
CTATATAAGCAGAGCTGGTTTAGTGAACCGTCAGATCCGCTAGCATGTCCGTCCTGACGCCGCTGCTGCT
GCGGGGCTTGACAGGCTCGGCCCGGCGGCTCCCAGTGCCGCGCGCCAAGATCCATTCGTTGGGGGATCCA
CCGGTCGCCACCATGGTGAGCAAGGGCGAGGAGCTGTTCACCGGGGTGGTGCCCATCCTGGTCGAGCTGG
ACGGCGACGTAAACGGCCACAAGTTCAGCGTGTCCGGCGAGGGCGAGGGCGATGCCACCTACGGCAAGCT
GACCCTGAAGTTCATCTGCACCACCGGCAAGCTGCCCGTGCCCTGGCCCACCCTCGTGACCACCTTCGGC
TACGGCCTGATGTGCTTCGCCCGCTACCCCGACCACATGAAGCAGCACGACTTCTTCAAGTCCGCCATGC
CCGAAGGCTACGTCCAGGAGCGCACCATCTTCTTCAAGGACGACGGCAACTACAAGACCCGCGCCGAGGT
GAAGTTCGAGGGCGACACCCTGGTGAACCGCATCGAGCTGAAGGGCATCGACTTCAAGGAGGACGGCAAC
ATCCTGGGGCACAAGCTGGAGTACAACTACAACAGCCACAACGTCTATATCATGGCCGACAAGCAGAAGA
ACGGCATCAAGGTGAACTTCAAGATCCGCCACAACATCGAGGACGGCAGCGTGCAGCTCGCCGACCACTA
CCAGCAGAACACCCCCATCGGCGACGGCCCCGTGCTGCTGCCCGACAACCACTACCTGAGCTACCAGTCC
AAGCTGAGCAAAGACCCCAACGAGAAGCGCGATCACATGGTCCTGCTGGAGTTCGTGACCGCCGCCGGGA
TCACTCTCGGCATGGACGAGCTGTACAAGTAAGCGGCCGCGACTCTAGATCATAATCAGCCATACCACAT
TTGTAGAGGTTTTACTTGCTTTAAAAAACCTCCCACACCTCCCCCTGAACCTGAACATAAAATGAATGC
