>Addgene plasmid #56563 | mCitrine-Mito-7 | addgene partial sequence | sequence record 139824 | CMV-F 5'-CGCAAATGGGCGGTAGGCGTG-3'
ACCGTCAGATCCGCTAGCATGTCCGTCCTGACGCCGCTGCTGCTGCGGGGCTTGACAGGCTCGGCCCGGC
GGCTCCCAGTGCCGCGCGCCAAGATCCATTCGTTGGGGGATCCACCGGTCGCCACCATGGTGAGCAAGGG
CGAGGAGCTGTTCACCGGGGTGGTGCCCATCCTGGTCGAGCTGGACGGCGACGTAAACGGCCACAAGTTC
AGCGTGTCCGGCGAGGGCGAGGGCGATGCCACCTACGGCAAGCTGACCCTGAAGTTCATCTGCACCACCG
GCAAGCTGCCCGTGCCCTGGCCCACCCTCGTGACCACCTTCGGCTACGGCCTGATGTGCTTCGCCCGCTA
CCCCGACCACATGAAGCAGCACGACTTCTTCAAGTCCGCCATGCCCGAAGGCTACGTCCAGGAGCGCACC
ATCTTCTTCAAGGACGACGGCAACTACAAGACCCGCGCCGAGGTGAAGTTCGAGGGCGACACCCTGGTGA
ACCGCATCGAGCTGAAGGGCATCGACTTCAAGGAGGACGGCAACATCCTGGGGCACAAGCTGGAGTACAA
CTACAACAGCCACAACGTCTATATCATGGCCGACAAGCAGAAGAACGGCATCAAGGTGAACTTCAAGATC
CGCCACAACATCGAGGACGGCAGCGTGCAGCTCGCCGACCACTACCAGCAGAACACCCCCATCGGCGACG
GCCCCGTGCTGCTGCCCGACAACCACTACCTGAGCTACCAGTCCAAGCTG
