[The description below was written by a language model from this plasmid's Addgene catalogue record.]
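Description:
mCitrine-Mito-7 is a mammalian expression plasmid built on an mCitrine fluorescent-protein backbone of about 4.75 kb (excluding the insert). It is designed to label mitochondria in living or fixed cells. The plasmid is maintained at high copy in E. coli under kanamycin selection. It also carries a neomycin resistance marker, so transfected mammalian cells can be selected with G418, for example to derive stable lines. No feature table is provided, so the origin of replication and the exact arrangement of the resistance cassette are not stated. The listed 3′ sequencing primer implies that an SV40 polyadenylation signal lies downstream of the expression cassette.

The insert, "Mito", is derived from human COX8A, which encodes cytochrome c oxidase subunit VIII. The N-terminal presequence of this protein is a widely used mitochondrial targeting signal that directs import of fused cargo into the mitochondrial matrix. The record does not specify how much of the COX8A sequence is present. It also does not give the orientation of the fusion or explain the "7" in the name, which may refer to a linker length. Expression is driven by the strong constitutive CMV promoter. The targeting sequence is fused to mCitrine, a monomeric yellow fluorescent protein with excitation at 516 nm and emission at 529 nm.

The construct serves as an organelle marker in fluorescence microscopy. Typical uses include visualising mitochondrial morphology, distribution and dynamics, and providing a yellow-channel reference for colocalisation with other labelled proteins.
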