Addgene plasmid #56563: mCitrine-Mito-7
Purpose: Localization: Mitochondria, Excitation: 516, Emission: 529
Depositing lab: Michael Davidson. Depositing organization: Florida State University, Tallahassee.
Backbone
  Vector backbone: mCitrine
  Backbone size w/o insert (bp): 4750
  Vector type: Mammalian Expression
  Selectable markers: Neomycin (select with G418)
Growth in bacteria
  Bacterial resistance: Kanamycin, 50 μg/mL
  Growth temperature: 37°C
  Growth strain: DH5alpha
  Copy number: High Copy
Gene/Insert
  Gene/Insert name: Mito (alt name: NM_004074.2)
  Species: H. sapiens (human)
  Entrez Gene: COX8A (a.k.a. COX, COX8, COX8-2, COX8L, MC4DN15, VIII, VIII-L)
  Promoter: CMV
  Tag / fusion protein: mCitrine
  Cloning method: Unknown
  Sequencing primers: 5′ CMV-F; 3′ SV40pA-R
Terms and licenses: Academic/Nonprofit Terms; Industry Terms
Depositor comments: . Excitation = 516; Emission = 529
How to cite: mCitrine-Mito-7 was a gift from Michael Davidson (Addgene plasmid # 56563 ; http://n2t.net/addgene:56563 ; RRID:Addgene_56563)
